Addgene plasmid #72979: pBP-T7_RBS-His6-Thrombin
Purpose: T7 promoter, RBS, His6-tag and thrombin cleave site - derived from pET15b (5' CTAT/3' CATA) fusion)
Depositing lab: Paul Freemont. Depositing organization: Imperial College London. Publication: EcoFlex: A Multifunctional MoClo Kit for E. coli Synthetic Biology. Moore SJ, Lai HE, Kelwick RJ, Chee SM, Bell DJ, Polizzi KM, Freemont PS. ACS Synth Biol. 2016 May 2. 10.1021/acssynbio.6b00031 PubMed 27096716.
Backbone
  Vector backbone: pSB1C3
  Backbone manufacturer: iGEM
  Backbone size w/o insert (bp): 2264
  Vector type: Synthetic Biology
Growth in bacteria
  Bacterial resistance: Chloramphenicol, 25 μg/mL
  Growth temperature: 37°C
  Growth strain: JM109
  Copy number: High Copy
Gene/Insert
  Gene/Insert name: T7+RBS+His6+thrombin
  Species: Synthetic
  Mutation: CAT gene - C435G (nucleotide) - silent mutagenesis to remove BsmBI site
  Cloning method: Restriction Enzyme; 5′ cloning site Unknown (unknown if destroyed); 3′ cloning site Unknown (unknown if destroyed)
  Sequencing primers: 5′ VF2 (5' tgccacctgacgtctaagaa 3'); 3′ VR (5' attaccgcctttgagtgagc 3')
Terms and licenses: Academic/Nonprofit Terms; Industry Terms: Not Available to Industry
How to cite: pBP-T7_RBS-His6-Thrombin was a gift from Paul Freemont (Addgene plasmid # 72979 ; http://n2t.net/addgene:72979 ; RRID:Addgene_72979)
