[The description below was written by a language model from this plasmid's Addgene catalogue record.]
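Description:
pBP-T7_RBS-His6-Thrombin is a basic-part ("bioparts") plasmid from the EcoFlex MoClo kit, a modular Golden Gate-style assembly system for E. coli synthetic biology. It is built on the iGEM pSB1C3 backbone, a high-copy bacterial cloning vector selected with chloramphenicol. The chloramphenicol acetyltransferase (CAT) gene carries a silent C435G nucleotide change that removes an internal BsmBI site. This kind of domestication is typically done so that a backbone is not cut by the Type IIS enzymes used in hierarchical assembly. The record does not include a feature table, and the cloning sites used to insert the part are listed as unknown.

The insert is a short synthetic composite part derived from pET15b. It combines the T7 promoter, a ribosome binding site, an N-terminal hexahistidine tag and a thrombin cleavage site in a single unit. The part is defined by a 5' CTAT and a 3' CATA fusion site, the four-base overhangs that set its position and orientation when it is joined to neighbouring parts in a MoClo reaction. The part carries no coding sequence of interest. An open reading frame part placed downstream would be transcribed by T7 RNA polymerase and translated from the supplied RBS. The resulting protein would carry a His6 tag for immobilised metal affinity purification, and the tag could later be removed by thrombin digestion.

The plasmid therefore serves as a storage and donor vector for a reusable expression and tagging module. It is used to assemble T7-driven transcription units for recombinant protein production in E. coli hosts that supply T7 RNA polymerase.
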