>Addgene plasmid #72979 | pBP-T7_RBS-His6-Thrombin | depositor partial sequence | sequence record 133824 | Partial sequence between BsaI sites - Backbone pBP-J23100
GGTCTCACTATCCCGCGAAATTAATACGACTCACTATAGGGGAATTGTGAGCGGATAACAATTCCCCTCT
AGAAATAATTTTGTTTAACTTTAAGAAGGAGATATACCATGGGCAGCAGCCATCATCATCATCATCACAG
CAGCGGCCTGGTGCCGCGCGGCAGCCATAAGAGACC
