>Addgene plasmid #72979 | pBP-T7_RBS-His6-Thrombin | addgene partial sequence | sequence record 140676 | RNAde-BB-1F 5'-tgccacctgacgtctaagaa-3'
TAGGCGTATCACGAGGCAGAATTTCAGATAAAAAAAATCCTTAGCTTTCGCTAAGGATGATTTCTGGAAT
TCGCGGCCGCTTCTAGAATCTAGAGACGCATATGGGTCTCACTATCCCGCGAAATTAATACGACTCACTA
TAGGGGAATTGTGAGCGGATAACAATTCCCCTCTAGAAATAATTTTGTTTAACTTTAAGAAGGAGATATA
CCATGGGCAGCAGCCATCATCATCATCATCACAGCAGCGGCCTGGTGCCGCGCGGCAGCCATAAGAGACC
GCATGCCGTCTCATTAGCTGCAGTCCGGCAAAAAAGGGCAAGGTGTCACCACCCTGCCCTTTTTCTTTAA
AACCGAAAAGATTACTTCGCGTTATGCAGGCTTCCTCGCTCACTGACTCGCTGCGCTCGGTCGTTCGGCT
GCGGCGAGCGGTATCAGCTCACTCAAAGGCGGTAATACGGTTATCCACAGAATCAGGGGATAACGCAGGA
AAGAACATGTGAGCAAAAGGCCAGCAAAAGGCCAGGAACCT
