>Addgene plasmid #72979 | pBP-T7_RBS-His6-Thrombin | addgene partial sequence | sequence record 141125 | RNAde-BB-2R 5'-attaccgcctttgagtgagc -3'
CGCAGCGAGTCAGTGAGCGAGGAAGCCTGCATAACGCGAAGTAATCTTTTCGGTTTTAAAGAAAAAGGGC
AGGGTGGTGACACCTTGCCCTTTTTTGCCGGACTGCAGCTAATGAGACGGCATGCGGTCTCTTATGGCTG
CCGCGCGGCACCAGGCCGCTGCTGTGATGATGATGATGATGGCTGCTGCCCATGGTATATCTCCTTCTTA
AAGTTAAACAAAATTATTTCTAGAGGGGAATTGTTATCCGCTCACAATTCCCCTATAGTGAGTCGTATTA
ATTTCGCGGGATAGTGAGACCCATATGCGTCTCTAGATTCTAGAAGCGGCCGCGAATTCCAGAAATCATC
CTTAGCGAAAGCTAAGGATTTTTTTTATCTGAAATTCTGCCTCGTGATACGCCTATTTTTATAGGTTAAT
GTCATGATAATAATGGTTTCTTAGACGTCAGGTGGCACTCGAGTTGATCGGGCACGTAAGAGGTTCCAAC
TTTCACCATAATGAAATAAGATCACTACCGGGCGTATTTTTTGAGTTATCGAGATTTTCAGGAGCTAAGG
AAGCTAAAATGGAGAAAAAAATCACTGGATATACCACCGTTGATATATCCCAATGGCATCGTAAAGAACA
TTTTGAGGCATTTCAGTCAGTTGCTCAATGTACCTATAACCAGACCGTTCAGCTGGATATTACGGCCTTT
TTAAAGACCGTAAAGAAAAATAAGCACAAGTTTTATCCGGCCTTTATTCACATTCTTGCCCGCCTGATGA
ATGCTCATCCGGAATTTCGTATGGCAATGAAAGACGGTGAGCTGGTGATATGGGATAGTGTTCACCCTTG
TTACACCGTTT
